Addgene plasmid #172162: pJH578
Purpose: pylBCD variant in pBAD backbone
Depositing lab: Matthew Bennett. Depositing organization: Rice University. Publication: Improved pyrrolysine biosynthesis through phage assisted non-continuous directed evolution of the complete pathway. Ho JML, Miller CA, Smith KA, Mattia JR, Bennett MR. Nat Commun. 2021 Jun 24;12(1):3914. doi: 10.1038/s41467-021-24183-9. PubMed 34168131.
Backbone
  Vector backbone: pBR322
  Vector type: Bacterial Expression
Growth in bacteria
  Bacterial resistance: Ampicillin, 100 μg/mL
  Growth temperature: 37°C
  Growth strain: NEB Stable
  Copy number: High Copy
Gene/Insert
  Gene/Insert name: Para (pylBCD 3f2_v2); AraC
  Species: Synthetic
  Mutation: PylB(N61S, E84K, E122K, E178K, G188R, E251D) PylC(E316D) PylD(A252V)
  Cloning method: Gibson Cloning
Terms and licenses: Academic/Nonprofit Terms; Industry Terms: Not Available to Industry
How to cite: pJH578 was a gift from Matthew Bennett (Addgene plasmid # 172162 ; http://n2t.net/addgene:172162 ; RRID:Addgene_172162)
