[The description below was written by a language model from this plasmid's Addgene catalogue record and pLannotate feature annotations shown in this document.]
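Description:
pJH578 is a 7.3 kb bacterial expression plasmid of the pBAD type, built on a pBR322-derived backbone, that places an evolved version of the pyrrolysine biosynthetic genes pylB, pylC and pylD under arabinose control. It replicates in E. coli from a ColE1/pMB1-family origin and is catalogued as high copy. The annotation finds only a fragment of rop, along with the pBR322 bom region and a short stretch resembling the RSF origin. Selection is by ampicillin through the bla (AmpR) gene and its own promoter.

The payload is driven by the araBAD promoter, with the regulator gene araC encoded divergently on the opposite strand, so transcription is repressed without L-arabinose and induced when it is added. Downstream, a truncated yeast SMT3 (SUMO) coding sequence sits directly before pylB, apparently as an N-terminal fusion, followed by pylC and pylD as separate open reading frames in an operon-like arrangement. The cassette ends at the rrnB region (5S rRNA segment plus T1 and T2 terminators). The three genes match those of Methanosarcina acetivorans, although the record lists the insert as synthetic. PylB converts lysine to 3-methylornithine, PylC ligates this to a second lysine, and PylD oxidises the product, leading to pyrrolysine.

This variant, designated 3f2_v2, carries six substitutions in PylB (N61S, E84K, E122K, E178K, G188R, E251D), one in PylC (E316D) and one in PylD (A252V). It comes from work that used phage-assisted non-continuous directed evolution to improve the complete pathway. The plasmid serves for inducible production of pyrrolysine in E. coli, presumably to test or use the evolved pathway, though the record does not detail specific applications.
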