Features (pLannotate 1.2.2; 15 found; start..end, strand, type, name):
      1..285     +  promoter       araBAD promoter: araBAD; promoter of the L-arabinose operon of E. coli; the araC regulatory gene is transcribed in the opposite direction (Guzman et al., 1995)
    334..627     +  CDS            SUMO: cleavable ubiquitin-like protein tag; S. cerevisiae SMT3 (truncated)
    631..1680    +  CDS            pylB: PYLB_METAC - Experimental evidence at protein level: Swiss-Prot protein existence level 1. Catalyzes the isomerization of L-lysine to (2R,3R)-3- methylornithine via a radical-based mechanism (Probable). Is required for the biosynthesis of pyrrolysine. From Methanosarcina acetivorans (strain ATCC 35395 / DSM 2834 / JCM 12185 / C2A).
   1696..2784    +  CDS            pylC: PYLC_METAC - Experimental evidence at protein level: Swiss-Prot protein existence level 1. Likely catalyzes the ATP-dependent ligation between (2R,3R)- 3-methylornithine and L-lysine, leading to (3R)-3-methyl-D-ornithyl-N6- L-lysine. Is required for the biosynthesis of pyrrolysine. From Methanosarcina acetivorans (strain ATCC 35395 / DSM 2834 / JCM 12185 / C2A).
   2862..3638    +  CDS            pylD: PYLD_METAC - Experimental evidence at protein level: Swiss-Prot protein existence level 1. Likely catalyzes the NAD(P)-dependent oxidative deamination of (3R)-3-methyl-D-ornithyl-N6-L-lysine, resulting in the formation of pyrrolysine after spontaneous dehydration and cyclization of the intermediate. Is required for the biosynthesis of pyrrolysine. From Methanosarcina acetivorans (strain ATCC 35395 / DSM 2834 / JCM 12185 / C2A).
   3768..3883    +  ncRNA          5S rRNA: Accession: RF00001 - 5S ribosomal RNA
   3887..3973    +  terminator     rrnB T1 terminator: Escherichia coli rrnB; transcription terminator T1 from the E. coli rrnB gene
   4065..4092    +  terminator     rrnB T2 terminator: transcription terminator T2 from the E. coli rrnB gene
   4111..4202    +  promoter       AmpR promoter: bla
   4203..5063    +  CDS            AmpR: β-lactamase; bla; confers resistance to ampicillin, carbenicillin, and related antibiotics
   5234..5822    +  rep_origin     ori: high-copy-number ColE1/pMB1/pBR322/pUC origin of replication
   5881..6014    +  rep_origin     RSF ori (fragment): Plasmids containing the RSF 1030 origin of replication can be propagated in E. coli cells that contain additional plasmids with compatible origins.
   6019..6159    -  misc_feature   bom: basis of mobility region from pBR322
   6261..6301    -  CDS            rop (fragment): Rop protein, which maintains plasmids at low copy number; rop
   6423..7301    -  CDS            araC: L-arabinose regulatory protein; araC
>Addgene plasmid #172162 | pJH578 | addgene full sequence | sequence record 338849 | Addgene NGS Result
AAGAAACCAATTGTCCATATTGCATCAGACATTGCCGTCACTGCGTCTTTTACTGGCTCTTCTCGCTAAC
CAAACCGGTAACCCCGCTTATTAAAAGCATTCTGTAACAAAGCGGGACCAAAGCCATGACAAAAACGCGT
AACAAAAGTGTCTATAATCACGGCAGAAAAGTCCACATTGATTATTTGCACGGCGTCACACTTTGCTATG
CCATAGCATTTTTATCCATAAGATTAGCGGATCCTACCTGACGCTTTTTATCGCAACTCTCTACTGTTTC
TCCATACCCGTTTTTTGGGCTAACAGGAGGAATTAACCATGATGGGCAGCAGCATGTCGGACTCAGAAGT
CAATCAAGAAGCTAAGCCAGAGGTCAAGCCAGAAGTCAAGCCTGAGACTCACATCAATTTAAAGGTGTCC
GATGGGTCTTCAGAGATCTTCTTCAAGATCAAAAAGACCACTCCTTTAAGAAGGCTGATGGAAGCGTTCG
CTAAAAGACAGGGTAAGGAAATGGACTCCTTAAGATTCTTGTACGACGGTATTAGAATTCAAGCTGATCA
GACCCCTGAAGATTTGGACATGGAGGATAACGATATTATTGAGGCTCACAGAGAACAGATTGGTGGTCAT
ATGATTAAGAAGATGGCGACTGAAGATCTGGATCGTTTTGGCGAAAAAATTATTGAAGGATTTCAGTTAT
CTGACGACGATTTACGCGCTTTGCTTAGCCTGGAATCGGAAGAAGAATTGGAAAAGCTGTATTACGTCGC
ACGTAAAGTACGCAACCATTACTTTGGAAATCGCGTATTCCTGAGCTGTTTTATCTACTTCAGCACATAC
TGCAAAAACCAATGTGCGTTTTGCTATTATAACTGCAAAAACAAGATTAACCGCTATCGTTTGTCCCGCG
AAGAAATCAAAGAGACTTGCAAGGCCCTTAAAGGTGCGGGTTTCCATATGATTGATCTGACTATGGGGGA
GGATCCCTATTATTACAAGGAACCTGATCGCTTCGTGGAGCTGGTCCAAATGGTTAAGAATGAGCTTGGA
CTTCCAATCATGATTTCGCCAGGAGTAATGGATAATGCTACCCTTTTAAAAGCACGCGAAAAGGGAGCTA
ATTTCTTCGCCTTATATCAAGAAACCTATGATCAAGAGTTGTACAAGAAGTTGCGCGTAGGTCAGTCGTT
CAAGAGGCGCTACAATACTCGTCGTTTTGCTAAAGAACAAGGGTATTGCATTGAAGACGGTATCTTAACG
GGAGTCGGGAACGATATCGAGTCAACGATCAAATCTTTACGCGGCATGAAATCAAATGATCCCGACATGG
TTCGCGTGATGACTTTCTTACCCCAGGAAGGAACTCCCCTTGAGCGTTTTAAGGACAATAGTAACCTGAG
CGAACTGAAAATCATTGCGATCTTGCGTCTGATCTTTCCGAAGTGCTTAATCCCCGCGTCGTTGGACCTG
GAAGGGATCGACGGGATGGTACACCGTCTTAACGCAGGTGCTAATATCGTGACTAGCATCCTTCCTAGTG
ATTCAAAACTTGAGGGAGTTGCTAACTACGATCGTGACCTGGAAGAGCGCGACCGCGACATTAAAAGCGT
CATCAAGCGCCTTGAGGGAATGGGCATGGAACCAGCGCCACAGGCGGAATTCGAGACTGTACTGCGCTGC
TAATAAGGAGGAAAAATGAAAACCATCTGCCTGATTGGTGGTAAATTGCAGGGTTTTGAGGCCGCGTATC
TGTCTAAAAAAGCCGATATGAAAGTAGTGGTTATCGACAAGAACCCCCAAGCTCTTATCCGCAATTACGC
AGACGAGTTTCATTGTTTTGATGTTATCAAGGAACCAGAGAAACTTCTTGAAATCAGCAAAAATGTAGAC
GCTATCTTGCCCGTCAACGAAAACTTAGAATGTATTAAATTCTTAAGTAGTGTAAAAGAGGAATTTTCTT
GCCCAGTACTGTTCGATTTTGAGGCTTACCGCATCTCGCGCGATAAGAAGAAATCGAAAGAGTATTTCCG
TTCCATCGGCATTCCGACACCGCAAGACAAACCTGGTCGTCCTCCATACTTCGTTAAGCCACCGTGCGAA
AGCTCGTCGGTTGGTGCTCGCATTATCTACGATGAAGAAGAACTGGGAGAATTGGAGCCCGGCATGCTGG
TAGAAGAGTATGTGGAAGGTGAGGTTATTTCACTTGAAGTAATCGGGGACGGTACCCACTTTGCAGTTGT
TAAAGAGACACTTATTCACATCGACCGCACCTATGACTGCCATATGGTAACTCCCCTGCCATCTGATTTG
TCTTTCCGTGAGATCAGCTATTCTTTAGCGGCCAACCTGCCTTTGAAGGGGATCATGGACGTTGAAGCAA
TTTCGGGCCCGCAAGGTTTGAAGGTCATTGAAATTGATTCACGTTTCCCCTCCCAGACCCCCACAGCCGT
GTATTATTCGTCGGGAGTGAATTTAATTGAGCTGTTGTTTCGTGCCTTTGGAGAAGGGGTGGAGGAAGTT
AAAACCCTTCCAGAGGACCGCTACTGTATCTACGAGCACCTGATGCTTGCAGAAAATGGGGCCCTGATCC
CAGTAGGTGAGCAGGTTCTGTCGATGGGGAATGACTATGGGAAATACTATGAAGATCCAGGAATTGAAAT
CTTTTTATGTCGCGGAGAGGACCCCGTGTTTACGCTTGTCTTTTGGGGAAAGGACCGTGAGGAAGCCGAA
AACAAAAAGCGCACTGGTTTGCTGATTTTGAAGGACCGCTTCGGGGCAGCCGTTTAAAATGGCAAAAATC
GGATAAGAATAAAAATTTGCCCAAAGTAAAATTTGTTTAAAACAGAAAAAGGAGATAAAAAATGGCTTTG
TTGACTCCCGAGGACCTGGAGAACATTAACCGTCAACTTCACGAAGCCGATTCTACGGTACGTCGTGTGA
CTGGGTTAGATATCAAGGGAGTTTGTAAAGATTTCTATGGGACTACTCCATGCTGTGAGAAGGTCGGTAT
CGTCCCGGTAACTAGTGGCAACGGCATCATTGGCAACTTTTCTGAAAGTCTTCGTGCGATCACTGAGTAC
TTTGGATTTGACTCATTCGTGACGACCATGCCAGACGTTAGTGGCTACTATGAGGCGGTCCGTAATGGAG
CACAAATTATTCTTATGGCAGATGATAATACGTTTCTTGCACACAATTTAAAGAACGGCAAGATCGCTAA
TAATCAACCGTGTACCGGAATTATCTACGCGGAGATCGCCTCGCGCTATATGAAAGCCGATTCCAAAGAT
GTGCTTGCCGTCGGGCTTGGAAAAGTGGGGTTTCCAGGCGCTGCACATTTGGTTAATAAGGGGTTTCGTG
TGTATGGGTACGACGCGGATAAGGCGTTGTTAGAAAAGACTGTATCAGACCTTGGGATCACACCTTTCGA
GCCTGAGAATCCCCGTCGCTTCTCAATCATTTTTGAGGCGACCCCGTGTGCTGATACAGTACCAGAGTCT
GTCATCAGCGACAATTGTGTCATCTCTACGCCCGGTATCCCTTGCGCGATCAGCCGTGAACTTCAAGAAA
AATACGGGGTGGAGTTGATTATGGAACCTCTGGGTATTGGAACTGTTTCTATGCTGTATAGCATTTTGTA
AAGCTCGAGATCTGCAGCTGGTACCATATGGGAATTCGAAGCTTGGCTGTTTTGGCGGATGAGAGAAGAT
TTTCAGCCTGATACAGATTAAATCAGAACGCAGAAGCGGTCTGATAAAACAGAATTTGCCTGGCGGCAGT
AGCGCGGTGGTCCCACCTGACCCCATGCCGAACTCAGAAGTGAAACGCCGTAGCGCCGATGGTAGTGTGG
GGTCTCCCCATGCGAGAGTAGGGAACTGCCAGGCATCAAATAAAACGAAAGGCTCAGTCGAAAGACTGGG
CCTTTCGTTTTATCTGTTGTTTGTCGGTGAACGCTCTCCTGAGTAGGACAAATCCGCCGGGAGCGGATTT
GAACGTTGCGAAGCAACGGCCCGGAGGGTGGCGGGCAGGACGCCCGCCATAAACTGCCAGGCATCAAATT
AAGCAGAAGGCCATCCTGACGGATGGCCTTTTTGCGTTTCTACAAACTCTTTTGTTTATTTTTCTAAATA
CATTCAAATATGTATCCGCTCATGAGACAATAACCCTGATAAATGCTTCAATAATATTGAAAAAGGAAGA
GTATGAGTATTCAACATTTCCGTGTCGCCCTTATTCCCTTTTTTGCGGCATTTTGCCTTCCTGTTTTTGC
TCACCCAGAAACGCTGGTGAAAGTAAAAGATGCTGAAGATCAGTTGGGTGCACGAGTGGGTTACATCGAA
CTGGATCTCAACAGCGGTAAGATCCTTGAGAGTTTTCGCCCCGAAGAACGTTTTCCAATGATGAGCACTT
TTAAAGTTCTGCTATGTGGCGCGGTATTATCCCGTGTTGACGCCGGGCAAGAGCAACTCGGTCGCCGCAT
ACACTATTCTCAGAATGACTTGGTTGAGTACTCACCAGTCACAGAAAAGCATCTTACGGATGGCATGACA
GTAAGAGAATTATGCAGTGCTGCCATAACCATGAGTGATAACACTGCGGCCAACTTACTTCTGACAACGA
TCGGAGGACCGAAGGAGCTAACCGCTTTTTTGCACAACATGGGGGATCATGTAACTCGCCTTGATCGTTG
GGAACCGGAGCTGAATGAAGCCATACCAAACGACGAGCGTGACACCACGATGCCTGTAGCAATGGCAACA
ACGTTGCGCAAACTATTAACTGGCGAACTACTTACTCTAGCTTCCCGGCAACAATTAATAGACTGGATGG
AGGCGGATAAAGTTGCAGGACCACTTCTGCGCTCGGCCCTTCCGGCTGGCTGGTTTATTGCTGATAAATC
TGGAGCCGGTGAGCGTGGGTCTCGCGGTATCATTGCAGCACTGGGGCCAGATGGTAAGCCCTCCCGTATC
GTAGTTATCTACACGACGGGGAGTCAGGCAACTATGGATGAACGAAATAGACAGATCGCTGAGATAGGTG
CCTCACTGATTAAGCATTGGTAACTGTCAGACCAAGTTTACTCATATATACTTTAGATTGATTTAAAACT
TCATTTTTAATTTAAAAGGATCTAGGTGAAGATCCTTTTTGATAATCTCATGACCAAAATCCCTTAACGT
GAGTTTTCGTTCCACTGAGCGTCAGACCCCGTAGAAAAGATCAAAGGATCTTCTTGAGATCCTTTTTTTC
TGCGCGTAATCTGCTGCTTGCAAACAAAAAAACCACCGCTACCAGCGGTGGTTTGTTTGCCGGATCAAGA
GCTACCAACTCTTTTTCCGAAGGTAACTGGCTTCAGCAGAGCGCAGATACCAAATACTGTCCTTCTAGTG
TAGCCGTAGTTAGGCCACCACTTCAAGAACTCTGTAGCACCGCCTACATACCTCGCTCTGCTAATCCTGT
TACCAGTGGCTGCTGCCAGTGGCGATAAGTCGTGTCTTACCGGGTTGGACTCAAGACGATAGTTACCGGA
TAAGGCGCAGCGGTCGGGCTGAACGGGGGGTTCGTGCACACAGCCCAGCTTGGAGCGAACGACCTACACC
GAACTGAGATACCTACAGCGTGAGCTATGAGAAAGCGCCACGCTTCCCGAAGGGAGAAAGGCGGACAGGT
ATCCGGTAAGCGGCAGGGTCGGAACAGGAGAGCGCACGAGGGAGCTTCCAGGGGGAAACGCCTGGTATCT
TTATAGTCCTGTCGGGTTTCGCCACCTCTGACTTGAGCGTCGATTTTTGTGATGCTCGTCAGGGGGGCGG
AGCCTATGGAAAAACGCCAGCAACGCGGCCTTTTTACGGTTCCTGGCCTTTTGCTGGCCTTTTGCTGGCC
TTTTGCTCACATGTTCTTTCCTGCGTTATCCCCTGATTCTGTGGATAACCGTATTACCGCCTTTGAGTGA
GCTGATACCGCTCGCCGCAGCCGAACGACCGAGCGCAGCGAGTCAGTGAGCGAGGAAGCGGAAGAGCGCC
TGATGCGGTATTTTCTCCTTACGCATCTGTGCGGTATTTCACACCGCATATGGTGCACTCTCAGTACAAT
CTGCTCTGATGCCGCATAGTTAAGCCAGTATACACTCCGCTATCGCTACGTGACTGGGTCATGGCTGCGC
CCCGACACCCGCCAACACCCGCTGACGCGCCCTGACGGGCTTGTCTGCTCCCGGCATCCGCTTACAGACA
AGCTGTGACCGTCTCCGGGAGCTGCATGTGTCAGAGGTTTTCACCGTCATCACCGAAACGCGCGAGGCAG
CAGATCAATTCGCGCGCGAAGGCGAAGCGGCATGCATAATGTGCCTGTCAAATGGACGAAGCAGGGATTC
TGCAAACCCTATGCTACTCCGTCAAGCCGTCAATTGTCTGATTCGTTACCAATTATGACAACTTGACGGC
TACATCATTCACTTTTTCTTCACAACCGGCACGGAACTCGCTCGGGCTGGCCCCGGTGCATTTTTTAAAT
ACCCGCGAGAAATAGAGTTGATCGTCAAAACCAACATTGCGACCGACGGTGGCGATAGGCATCCGGGTGG
TGCTCAAAAGCAGCTTCGCCTGGCTGATACGTTGGTCCTCGCGCCAGCTTAAGACGCTAATCCCTAACTG
CTGGCGGAAAAGATGTGACAGACGCGACGGCGACAAGCAAACATGCTGTGCGACGCTGGCGATATCAAAA
TTGCTGTCTGCCAGGTGATCGCTGATGTACTGACAAGCCTCGCGTACCCGATTATCCATCGGTGGATGGA
GCGACTCGTTAATCGCTTCCATGCGCCGCAGTAACAATTGCTCAAGCAGATTTATCGCCAGCAGCTCCGA
ATAGCGCCCTTCCCCTTGCCCGGCGTTAATGATTTGCCCAAACAGGTCGCTGAAATGCGGCTGGTGCGCT
TCATCCGGGCGAAAGAACCCCGTATTGGCAAATATTGACGGCCAGTTAAGCCATTCATGCCAGTAGGCGC
GCGGACGAAAGTAAACCCACTGGTGATACCATTCGCGAGCCTCCGGATGACGACCGTAGTGATGAATCTC
TCCTGGCGGGAACAGCAAAATATCACCCGGTCGGCAAACAAATTCTCGTCCCTGATTTTTCACCACCCCC
TGACCGCGAATGGTGAGATTGAGAATATAACCTTTCATTCCCAGCGGTCGGTCGATAAAAAAATCGAGAT
AACCGTTGGCCTCAATCGGCGTTAAACCCGCCACCAGATGGGCATTAAACGAGTATCCCGGCAGCAGGGG
ATCATTTTGCGCTTCAGCCATACTTTTCATACTCCCGCCATTCAGAG
